>Addgene plasmid #69458 | pJBL-RNAOUTA4 | depositor full sequence | sequence record 122584 | pJBL-RNAOUTA4 sequence 2252 bps
TTACTTTCACCAGCGTTTCTGGGTGAGCAAAAACAGGAAGGCAAAATGCCGCAAAAAAGGGAATAAGGGC
GACACGGAAATGTTGAATACTCATACTCTTCCTTTTTCAATATTATTGAAGCATTTATCAGGGTTATTGT
CTCATGAGCGGATACATATTTGAATGTATTTAGAAAAATAAACAAATAGGGGTTCCGCGCACATTTCCCC
GAAAAGTGCCACCTGACGTCTAAGAAACCATTATTATCATGACATTAACCTATAAAAATAGGCGTATCAC
GAGGCAGAATTTCAGATAAAAAAAATCCTTAGCTTTCGCTAAGGATGATTTCTGGAATTCTAAAGATCTT
TGACAGCTAGCTCAGTCCTAGGTATAATGAATTCTCGCACATCTTGTTGTCTGATTATTGATTTTTGGCG
AAACCATTTGATCATATGACAAGATGTGTATGCCTCTACCTGCTTCGGCCGATAAAGCCGACGATAATAC
TCCCAAAGCCCGCCGAAAGGCGGGCTTTTTTTTGGATCCTTACTCGAGTCTAGACTGCAGGCTTCCTCGC
TCACTGACTCGCTGCGCTCGGTCGTTCGGCTGCGGCGAGCGGTATCAGCTCACTCAAAGGCGGTAATACG
GTTATCCACAGAATCAGGGGATAACGCAGGAAAGAACATGTGAGCAAAAGGCCAGCAAAAGGCCAGGAAC
CGTAAAAAGGCCGCGTTGCTGGCGTTTTTCCACAGGCTCCGCCCCCCTGACGAGCATCACAAAAATCGAC
GCTCAAGTCAGAGGTGGCGAAACCCGACAGGACTATAAAGATACCAGGCGTTTCCCCCTGGAAGCTCCCT
CGTGCGCTCTCCTGTTCCGACCCTGCCGCTTACCGGATACCTGTCCGCCTTTCTCCCTTCGGGAAGCGTG
GCGCTTTCTCATAGCTCACGCTGTAGGTATCTCAGTTCGGTGTAGGTCGTTCGCTCCAAGCTGGGCTGTG
TGCACGAACCCCCCGTTCAGCCCGACCGCTGCGCCTTATCCGGTAACTATCGTCTTGAGTCCAACCCGGT
AAGACACGACTTATCGCCACTGGCAGCAGCCACTGGTAACAGGATTAGCAGAGCGAGGTATGTAGGCGGT
GCTACAGAGTTCTTGAAGTGGTGGCCTAACTACGGCTACACTAGAAGAACAGTATTTGGTATCTGCGCTC
TGCTGAAGCCAGTTACCTTCGGAAAAAGAGTTGGTAGCTCTTGATCCGGCAAACAAACCACCGCTGGTAG
CGGTGGTTTTTTTGTTTGCAAGCAGCAGATTACGCGCAGAAAAAAAGGATCTCAAGAAGATCCTTTGATC
TTTTCTACGGGGTCTGACGCTCAGTGGAACGAAAACTCACGTTAAGGGATTTTGGTCATGAGATTATCAA
AAAGGATCTTCACCTAGATCCTTTTAAATTAAAAATGAAGTTTTAAATCAATCTAAAGTATATATGAGTA
AACTTGGTCTGACAGTTACCAATGCTTAATCAGTGAGGCACCTATCTCAGCGATCTGTCTATTTCGTTCA
TCCATAGTTGCCTGACTCCCCGTCGTGTAGATAACTACGATACGGGAGGGCTTACCATCTGGCCCCAGTG
CTGCAATGATACCGCGAGACCCACGCTCACCGGCTCCAGATTTATCAGCAATAAACCAGCCAGCCGGAAG
GGCCGAGCGCAGAAGTGGTCCTGCAACTTTATCCGCCTCCATCCAGTCTATTAATTGTTGCCGGGAAGCT
AGAGTAAGTAGTTCGCCAGTTAATAGTTTGCGCAACGTTGTTGCCATTGCTACAGGCATCGTGGTGTCAC
GCTCGTCGTTTGGTATGGCTTCATTCAGCTCCGGTTCCCAACGATCAAGGCGAGTTACATGATCCCCCAT
GTTGTGCAAAAAAGCGGTTAGCTCCTTCGGTCCTCCGATCGTTGTCAGAAGTAAGTTGGCCGCAGTGTTA
TCACTCATGGTTATGGCAGCACTGCATAATTCTCTTACTGTCATGCCATCCGTAAGATGCTTTTCTGTGA
CTGGTGAGTACTCAACCAAGTCATTCTGAGAATAGTGTATGCGGCGACCGAGTTGCTCTTGCCCGGCGTC
AATACGGGATAATACCGCGCCACATAGCAGAACTTTAAAAGTGCTCATCATTGGAAAACGTTCTTCGGGG
CGAAAACTCTCAAGGATCTTACCGCTGTTGAGATCCAGTTCGATGTAACCCACTCGTGCACCCAACTGAT
CTTCAGCATCTT
Features (pLannotate 1.2.2; 6 found; start..end, strand, type, name):
     95..199     -  promoter       AmpR promoter: bla
    289..332     -  terminator     bacterial terminator: putative bacterial transcription terminator
    350..379     +  promoter       J23119 promoter (fragment): bacterial promoter (Registry of Standard Biological Parts BBa J23119)
    384..453     +  ncRNA          RNA-OUT: Accession: RF00240 - RNA-OUT
    727..1315    -  rep_origin     ori: high-copy-number ColE1/pMB1/pBR322/pUC origin of replication
   1486..94      -  CDS            AmpR (across the origin): β-lactamase; bla; confers resistance to ampicillin, carbenicillin, and related antibiotics
