[The description below was written by a language model from this plasmid's Addgene catalogue record and pLannotate feature annotations shown in this document.]
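Description:
pJBL-RNAOUTA4 is a small (about 2.25 kb) bacterial expression plasmid built on a custom backbone for synthetic biology work in E. coli. It replicates from a high-copy ColE1/pMB1-type origin, which the depositor notes explicitly and the feature annotation confirms. Selection is by ampicillin, through a β-lactamase gene driven by its native bla promoter. Apart from these maintenance elements, the plasmid carries a single compact transcription unit.

That unit expresses RNA-OUT A4, a mutated variant of the IS10 counter-transcript, listed as a synthetic insert of roughly 140 bp. Transcription comes from J23119, a strong constitutive promoter from the Registry of Standard Biological Parts. The promoter lies immediately upstream of the annotated RNA-OUT noncoding RNA, which spans about 70 nt. A putative bacterial terminator is annotated just upstream of the promoter on the opposite strand. No terminator is annotated downstream of the ncRNA, although the region between RNA-OUT and the origin is left unannotated.

In the natural IS10 system, RNA-OUT is an antisense RNA that base-pairs with the 5′ untranslated region of its target transcript, RNA-IN, and so represses translation. Engineered variants such as A4 alter the recognition sequence so that each antisense pairs with its own matching sense partner. The record identifies this plasmid as the antisense component, with the sequence derived by mutation from a previously published variant set. The associated publication concerns in-cell SHAPE-Seq, which characterises RNA structure and function at the same time in living cells. The plasmid therefore probably supplies the antisense regulator alongside a separate construct carrying the target, though the record does not name that partner plasmid.
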