Addgene plasmid #69458: pJBL-RNAOUTA4
Purpose: RNA-OUT A4 variant - antisense (UTR sequence from Mutalik et al., Nat. Chem. Biol., 2012)
Depositing lab: Julius Lucks. Depositing organization: Cornell University. Publication: Simultaneous characterization of cellular RNA structure and function with in-cell SHAPE-Seq. Watters KE, Abbott TR, Lucks JB. Nucleic Acids Res. 2015 Sep 8. pii: gkv879. 10.1093/nar/gkv879 PubMed 26350218.
Backbone
  Vector backbone: custom
  Backbone manufacturer: N/A
  Backbone size w/o insert (bp): 2100
  Total vector size (bp): 2250
  Vector type: Bacterial Expression, Synthetic Biology
Growth in bacteria
  Bacterial resistance: Ampicillin, 100 μg/mL
  Growth temperature: 37°C
  Growth strain: DH5alpha
  Copy number: High Copy
Gene/Insert
  Gene/Insert name: RNA-OUT A4 (alt name: IS10 counter-transcript (mutated A4 variant))
  Species: Synthetic
  Insert size (bp): 140
  Promoter: J23119
  Cloning method: Unknown
  Sequencing primers: 5′ aaccattattatcatgacattaac
Terms and licenses: Academic/Nonprofit Terms; Industry Terms: Not Available to Industry
Depositor comments: Mutated from sequence obtained from Arkin Lab (UC Berkeley) **Contains ColE1 origin (not automatically annotated by Addgene)**
How to cite: pJBL-RNAOUTA4 was a gift from Julius Lucks (Addgene plasmid # 69458 ; http://n2t.net/addgene:69458 ; RRID:Addgene_69458)
