>Addgene plasmid #69458 | pJBL-RNAOUTA4 | addgene partial sequence | sequence record 133737 | Amp-F 5'-AAGCCCTCCCGTATCGTAGT-3'
GGGAGTCAGGCAACTATGGATGAACGAAATAGACAGATCGCTGAGATAGGTGCCTCACTGATTAAGCATT
GGTAACTGTCAGACCAAGTTTACTCATATATACTTTAGATTGATTTAAAACTTCATTTTTAATTTAAAAG
GATCTAGGTGAAGATCCTTTTTGATAATCTCATGACCAAAATCCCTTAACGTGAGTTTTCGTTCCACTGA
GCGTCAGACCCCGTAGAAAAGATCAAAGGATCTTCTTGAGATCCTTTTTTTCTGCGCGTAATCTGCTGCT
TGCAAACAAAAAAACCACCGCTACCAGCGGTGGTTTGTTTGCCGGATCAAGAGCTACCAACTCTTTTTCC
GAAGGTAACTGGCTTCAGCAGAGCGCAGATACCAAATACTGTTCTTCTAGTGTAGCCGTAGTTAGGCCAC
CACTTCAAGAACTCTGTAGCACCGCCTACATACCTCGCTCTGCTAATCCTGTTACCAGTGGCTGCTGCCA
GTGGCGATAAGTCGTGTCTTACCGGGTTGGACTCAAGACGATAGTTACCGGATAAGGCGCAGCGGTCGGG
CTGAACGGGGGGTTCGTGCACACAGCCCAGCTTGGAGCGAACGACCTACACCGAACTGAGATACCTACAG
CGTGAGCTATGAGAAAGCGCCACGCTTCCCGAAGGGAGAAAGGCGGACAGGTATCCGGTAAGCGGCAGGG
TCGGAACAGGAGAGCGCACGAGGGAGCTTCCAGGGGGAAACGCCTGGTATCTTTATAGTCCTGTCGGGTT
TCGCCACCTCTGACTTGAGCGTCGATTTTTGTGATGCTCGTCAGGGGGGCGGAGCCTGTGGAAAAACGCC
AGCAACGCGGCCTTTTTACGGTTCCTGGCCTTTTGCTGGCCTTTTGCTCACATGTTCTTTCCTGCGTTAT
CCCCTGATTCTGTGGATAACCGTATTACCGCCTTTGAGTGAGCTGATACCGCTCGCCGCAGCCGAACGAC
CGAGCGCAGCGAGTCAGTGAGCGAGGAAGCCTGCAGTCTAGACTCGAGTAAGGATCCAAAAAA
