>Addgene plasmid #69458 | pJBL-RNAOUTA4 | addgene partial sequence | sequence record 133738 | Amp-R 5'-ATAATACCGCGCCACATAGC-3'
GCTCATCATTGGAAAACGTTCTTCGGGGCGAAAACTCTCAAGGATCTTACCGCTGTTGAGATCCAGTTCG
ATGTAACCCACTCGTGCACCCAACTGATCTTCAGCATCTTTTACTTTCACCAGCGTTTCTGGGTGAGCAA
AAACAGGAAGGCAAAATGCCGCAAAAAAGGGAATAAGGGCGACACGGAAATGTTGAATACTCATACTCTT
CCTTTTTCAATATTATTGAAGCATTTATCAGGGTTATTGTCTCATGAGCGGATACATATTTGAATGTATT
TAGAAAAATAAACAAATAGGGGTTCCGCGCACATTTCCCCGAAAAGTGCCACCTGACGTCTAAGAAACCA
TTATTATCATGACATTAACCTATAAAAATAGGCGTATCACGAGGCAGAATTTCAGATAAAAAAAATCCTT
AGCTTTCGCTAAGGATGATTTCTGGAATTCTAAAGATCTTTGACAGCTAGCTCAGTCCTAGGTATAATGA
ATTCTCGCACATCTTGTTGTCTGATTATTGATTTTTGGCGAAACCATTTGATCATATGACAAGATGTGTA
TGCCTCTACCTGCTTCGGCCGATAAAGCCGACGATAATACTCCCAAAGCCCGCCGAAAGGCGGGCTTTTT
TTTGGATCCTTACTCGAGTCTAGACTGCAGGCTTCCTCGCTCACTGACTCGCTGCGCTCGGTCGTTCGGC
TGCGGCGAGCGGTATCAGCTCACTCAAAGGCGGTAATACGGTTATCCACAGAATCAGGGGATAACGCAGG
AAAGAACATGTGAGCAAAAGGCCAGCAAAAGGCCAGGAACCGTAAAAAGGCCGCGTTGCTGGCGTTTTTC
CACAGGCTCCGCCCCCCTGACGAGCATCACAAAAATCGACGCTCAAGTCAGAGGTGGCGAAACCCGACAG
GACTATAAAGATACCAGGCGTTTCCCCCTGGAAGCTCCCTCGTGCGCTCTCCTGTTCCGACCCTGCCGCT
TACCGGATACCTGTCCGCCTTTCTCCCTTCGGGAAGCGTGGCGCTTTCTCATAGCTCACGCTGTAGGTAT
CTCAGTTCGGTGTAGGTCGTTCGCTCCAAGCTGGGCTGTGTGCACGAACCCCCC
